Addgene plasmid #21089: CBP-Bromo-SP65
Depositing lab: Corey Largman. Depositing organization: San Francisco VA Health Care System. Publication: The HOX homeodomain proteins block CBP histone acetyltransferase activity. Shen WF, Krishnan K, Lawrence HJ, Largman C. Mol Cell Biol. 2001 Nov;21(21):7509-22 10.1128/MCB.21.21.7509-7522.2001 PubMed 11585930.
Backbone
  Vector backbone: pSP65
  Backbone manufacturer: Promega
  Backbone size w/o insert (bp): 3000
  Vector type: in vitro TNT
Growth in bacteria
  Bacterial resistance: Ampicillin, 100 μg/mL
  Growth temperature: 37°C
  Growth strain: DH5alpha
  Copy number: Unknown
Gene/Insert
  Gene/Insert name: CBP (alt name: Crebbp)
  Species: M. musculus (mouse)
  Insert size (bp): 195
  Mutation: Bromo domain aa 1107-1172
  Entrez Gene: Crebbp (a.k.a. CBP, CBP/p300, KAT3A, p300/CBP)
  Tag / fusion protein: Flag (N terminal on backbone)
  Cloning method: Restriction Enzyme; 5′ cloning site BamHI (not destroyed); 3′ cloning site HindIII (not destroyed)
  Sequencing primers: 5′ SP6; 3′ M13_rev
Resource information
  A portion of this plasmid was derived from a plasmid made by: R. Goodman and T. Kouzarides
Terms and licenses: Academic/Nonprofit Terms; Industry Terms: Not Available to Industry
How to cite: CBP-Bromo-SP65 was a gift from Corey Largman (Addgene plasmid # 21089 ; http://n2t.net/addgene:21089 ; RRID:Addgene_21089)
