[The description below was written by a language model from this plasmid's Addgene catalogue record.]
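Description:
CBP-Bromo-SP65 is a small in vitro transcription/translation construct built on the Promega pSP65 backbone (about 3 kb without insert). It is propagated in E. coli under ampicillin selection; the record lists the copy number as unknown and provides no feature table, so the origin of replication and other backbone elements are not itemised. pSP65 is a classic SP6 vector in which a bacteriophage SP6 RNA polymerase promoter lies upstream of the polylinker. This fits the use of an SP6 primer for 5′ sequencing and the "in vitro TNT" vector type, meaning the insert is intended to be transcribed by SP6 polymerase and translated in a coupled cell-free system rather than expressed in cells.

The payload is a 195 bp fragment of mouse CBP (Crebbp, also known as KAT3A), the CREB-binding protein transcriptional coactivator and histone acetyltransferase. The fragment encodes only amino acids 1107–1172, described in the record as the bromo domain, a module generally associated with recognition of acetylated lysines. It was cloned between BamHI and HindIII sites, both of which are retained, and is fused to an N-terminal Flag epitope supplied by the backbone, allowing the translated polypeptide to be detected or immunoprecipitated with anti-Flag reagents. Part of the plasmid was derived from an earlier CBP construct from other laboratories.

The associated publication reports that HOX homeodomain proteins block CBP histone acetyltransferase activity. An isolated, tagged CBP subdomain like this one would plausibly serve in mapping which CBP regions take part in protein–protein interactions, although the record does not state the specific experiment.
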