>Addgene plasmid #21089 | CBP-Bromo-SP65 | addgene partial sequence | sequence record 107880 | SP6 5'-ATTTAGGTGACACTATAG-3'
GCCGAATTCCATGGACTACAAGGACGACGATGACAAGTCTAGACTCGAGGGATCCCCAGAGTCTTTGCCT
TTTCGTCAGCCTGTAGATCCTCAGCTCCTAGGAATCCCAGATTATTTTGATATAGTGAAGAATCCTATGG
ACCTTTCTACCATCAAACGAAAGCTGGACACAGGGCAATATCAAGAACCCTGGCAGTATGTGGATGATGT
CTGGCTTATGTTCAACAATGCGTGGCTATATAATCGTAAAAAGCTTGGCGTAATCATGGTCATAGCTGTT
TCCTGTGTGAAATTGTTATCCGCTCACAATTCCACACAACATACGAGCCGGAAGCATAAAGTGTAAAGCC
TGGGGTGCCTAATGAGTGAGCTAACTCACATTAATTGCGTTGCGCTCACTGCCCGCTTTCCAGTCGGGAA
ACCTGTCGTGCCAGCTGCATTAATGAATCGGCCAACGCGCGGGGAGAGGCGGTTTGCGTATTGGGCGCTC
TTCCGCTTCCTCGCTCACTGACTCGCTGCGCTCGGTCGTTCGGCTGCGGCGAGCGGTATCAGCTCACTCA
AAGGCGGTAATACGGTTATCCACAGAATCAGGGGATAACGCAGGAAAGAACATGTGAGCAAAAGGCCAGC
AAAAGGCCAGGAACCGTAAAAAGGCCGCGTTGCTGGCGTTTTTCC
